Addgene plasmid #197301: CavB1/pFLAG-myc-CMV
Purpose: Plasmid expressing an antigen targeting the Cavbeta1 calcium channel subunit
Depositing lab: Ricardo Dolmetsch. Depositing organization: Stanford University.
Backbone
  Vector backbone: pFLAG-myc-CMV
  Vector type: Mammalian Expression
Growth in bacteria
  Bacterial resistance: Ampicillin, 100 μg/mL
  Growth temperature: 37°C
  Growth strain: DH5alpha
  Copy number: Unknown
Gene/Insert
  Gene/Insert name: Cavb1
  Species: H. sapiens (human)
  Entrez Gene: CACNB1 (a.k.a. CAB1, CACNLB1, CCHLB1)
  Tag / fusion protein: Myc, FLAG (N terminal on insert)
  Cloning method: Unknown
  Sequencing primers: 5′ NA
Terms and licenses: Academic/Nonprofit Terms; Industry Terms: Not Available to Industry
Depositor comments: This is a validated antigen plasmid of Anti-Cavbeta4 Ca2+ channel [N10/7R].
How to cite: CavB1/pFLAG-myc-CMV was a gift from Ricardo Dolmetsch (Addgene plasmid # 197301 ; http://n2t.net/addgene:197301 ; RRID:Addgene_197301)
