[The description below was written by a language model from this plasmid's Addgene catalogue record and pLannotate feature annotations shown in this document.]
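Description:
CavB1/pFLAG-myc-CMV is a 7,061 nt mammalian expression plasmid built on the pFLAG-myc-CMV backbone. It produces an epitope-tagged voltage-gated calcium channel β1 subunit (Cavβ1, gene CACNB1). In E. coli it is maintained by a high-copy ColE1/pUC-type origin and selected with ampicillin through the β-lactamase (AmpR) gene. The annotation also picks up backbone remnants that have no evident role in the construct's use. These include fragments of bom, rop, lacZα and lacI, a lac promoter/operator, and a partial SV40 origin.

The expression cassette lies on the reverse strand. The human cytomegalovirus immediate-early enhancer and promoter, followed by CMV intron A, which generally boosts transcript processing and expression, drive an open reading frame that begins with FLAG and Myc epitope sequences (annotated only as short fragments of multimer tags). The frame continues through an attB1 site into the Cavβ1 coding sequence, which spans the plasmid's numbering origin. An attB2 site and an SV40 polyadenylation signal follow the insert. The flanking attB sites suggest Gateway recombination, although the record lists the cloning method as unknown.

Two inconsistencies are worth noting. The catalogue gives the insert species as human, whereas the automated annotation matched the coding sequence best to mouse Cacnb1. The stated purpose also names Cavβ1, but the depositor comment calls the plasmid a validated antigen for an anti-Cavβ4 antibody clone. According to the record, the plasmid is used to express the tagged antigen in transfected mammalian cells for antibody validation, with the N-terminal FLAG and Myc tags offering independent detection of the protein.
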