Features (pLannotate 1.2.2; 22 found; start..end, strand, type, name):
    846..870     -  protein_bind   attB1: mutant version of attB; recombination site for the Gateway® BP reaction BP Clonase™
    883..912     -  CDS            3xMyc (fragment): 3 tandem Myc epitope tags
    935..951     -  CDS            5xFLAG (fragment): five tandem FLAG® epitope tags
    993..1819    -  intron         CMV intron A: human cytomegalovirus intron A (Chapman et al., 1991)
   1955..2158    -  promoter       CMV promoter: human cytomegalovirus (CMV) immediate early promoter
   2159..2538    -  enhancer       CMV enhancer: human cytomegalovirus immediate early enhancer
   2705..3082    +  CDS            UL127: UL127_HCMVA - Protein predicted: Swiss-Prot protein existence level 4. From Human cytomegalovirus (strain AD169) (HHV-5) (Human herpesvirus 5).
   3103..3257    +  CDS            lacZα (fragment): LacZα fragment of β-galactosidase; lacZ fragment
   3265..3340    +  rep_origin     SV40 ori (fragment): SV40 origin of replication
   3349..3400    -  misc_feature   bom (fragment): basis of mobility region from pBR322
   3502..3537    -  CDS            rop (fragment): Rop protein, which maintains plasmids at low copy number; rop
   3632..3720    +  promoter       AmpR promoter (fragment): bla
   3756..3773    +  promoter       AmpR promoter (fragment): bla
   3774..4634    +  CDS            AmpR: β-lactamase; bla; confers resistance to ampicillin, carbenicillin, and related antibiotics
   4805..5393    +  rep_origin     ori: high-copy-number ColE1/pMB1/pBR322/pUC origin of replication
   5576..5668    +  CDS            lacI (fragment): lac repressor; lacI; The lac repressor binds to the lac operator to inhibit transcription in E. coli. This inhibition can be relieved by adding lactose or isopropyl-β-D-thiogalactopyranoside (IPTG).
   5716..5746    +  promoter       lac promoter: promoter for the E. coli lac operon
   5754..5770    +  protein_bind   lac operator: The lac repressor binds to the lac operator to inhibit transcription in E. coli. This inhibition can be relieved by adding lactose or isopropyl-β-D-thiogalactopyranoside (IPTG). lac repressor encoded by lacI
   5817..5951    -  polyA_signal   SV40 poly(A) signal: SV40 polyadenylation signal
   5974..6058    -  CDS            large T antigen (fragment): large T antigen from SV40 (simian virus 40)
   6088..6112    +  protein_bind   attB2: mutant version of attB; recombination site for the Gateway® BP reaction BP Clonase™
   6117..843     -  CDS            Cacnb1 (across the origin): CACB1_MOUSE - Also known as Cacnlb1. Experimental evidence at protein level: Swiss-Prot protein existence level 1. Regulatory subunit of L-type calcium channels. Regulates the activity of L-type calcium channels that contain CACNA1A as pore- forming subunit (By similarity). Regulates the activity of L-type calcium channels that contain CACNA1C as pore-forming subunit and increases the presence of the channel complex at the cell membrane. Required for functional expression L-type calcium channels that contain CACNA1D as pore-forming subunit. Regulates the activity of L-type calcium channels tha
>Addgene plasmid #197301 | CavB1/pFLAG-myc-CMV | addgene full sequence | sequence record 407093 | Addgene NGS Result
GTTGAGGACCGAGCGCTTGGCCAGGGAAATGTCAGCCGTTACCCGGGTGATGGAAATCCTGCCATCAAAC
CGATGCTTCAAGAAGTCAAACAACGCCTTCTGCATCATGTCAGTTACCTCATAGCCCTTGAGCGATGGTC
CCACCAGGATGATGGGCCTCATGGAAGGCACCACGTCATAGGGGGGCACGTGCTCTGTCGACTTCTGCTT
CTGTTTGGCACTGGCGGGGGGTGTGGGGCGGCGGGTGCCAGTCACCACATCTCCCAGACTGGAACTGGAG
TTGTCACCTGACTTGCTGGAGCTGAGGCGGTTTTGGCGCAGCGTCTGTTCCTGCAGCAGGCGAAGGCTGT
CCAGTTTGACAGGGCTGGGGATGAAACCAACCTCACAGCCTTCCTTCACCAGCCTCCCGATCCACCAGTC
ATTATTGTATTTCTCCTTGATGTGCAGGAAGTCCTTGGGCTCAAAGGTGATGGCCACTCCCTGCACTGGC
ACCTCATCTCCTGGAGACGGATTGTAGCCAACATTTGTCCGAACAGCAAAGGCCACTGGTTTGGTCTTGG
CTTTCTCGAGCTGGGCTAAGGCCTGGCGCTCTGCCTCCTTCCTTAAGGCTTCCCGGTCCTCCTCCAGGGA
CACGTCGGAGTCTGACGGCCGGCTCGTGTAGGACTCTGCTGAGCCCTGACGGACAAAGCTGTTGGATGTG
GTATCTGAGGAGGTGCTCCCATCTGACCTTTTGAACCGCCCTTTCCTCTTGCTGTATTTGCCCTGTGGGC
TGGGGTCGAAGACCTCCATAGGGATCTCTTGGGAAGGTGGGTAAGGGCCCCGGGACATGCCGCTCTTCTG
GACGAAGCCTGCTTTTTTGTACAAACTTGTTGATTCGACTCTCAGATCCTCTTCAGAGATGAGTTTCTGC
TCGAGATCTCGCGATTTATCGTCATCGTCCTTGTAGTCCATGGTGGTACCTATCCCGGGAAGCTTCGTGT
CAAGGACGGTGACTGCAGAAAAGACCCATGGAAAGGAACAGTCTGTTAGTCTGTCAGCTATTATGTCTGG
TGGCGCGCGCGGCAGCAACGAGTACTGCTCAGACTACACTGCCCTCCACCGTTAACAGCACCGCAACGGG
AGTTACCTCTGACTCTTATCAGAACACAACAACTCAGCTGCCTGCATCTTCTTCTGCCGCTGCCTTAAGT
CTTCCAAATGCGTCAGCGGTGCAAGCCCGCTCCCCGAGCTCATTTTCAGACACATACCCTACCGCCACGG
CCTTGTGCGGCACACTGGTGGTGGTGGGCATCGTGCTGTGCCTAAGTCTGGCCTCCACTGTTAGGAGCAA
GGAGCTGCCGAGCGACCATGAGTCGCTGGAGGCATGGGAGCAGGGCTCGGATGTAGAAGCTCCGCCGCTA
CCGGAGAAGAGCCCATGTCCGGAACACGTACCCGAGATTCGCGTGGAGATCCCACGTTATGTTTAATAAA
AACTGCGGGCACTGGGGACGGTGGTGTTGTATATGTGAATTTGTAAATAATAAATGAGACCCCATCCTGT
AAAAATACAGAGTCCGTGTCAGTCTCTGAAGGACAGTGTATTGGCATATAGCCAATAAAGAGAGTTGTGG
CAAAGAGCCATGTTATGGATTAGTAATGGAAAGTATCGTCACCAATAGGGGAGTGGTCAATAATGGTCAA
TAACCCACACCTATAGGCTAAGCTATACCATCACCTATAACATGAGGAAGCGGGGGTGTATAGACCCCAA
GCCAAAAACAGTATAGCATGCATAAGAAGCCAAGGGGGTGGGCCTATAGACTCTATAGGCGGTACTTACG
TCACTCTTGGCACGGGGAATCCGCGTTCCAATGCACCGTTCCCGGCCGCGGAGGCTGGATCGGTCCCGGT
GTCTTCTATGGAGGTCAAAACAGCGTGGATGGCGTCTCCAGGCGATCTGACGGTTCACTAAACGAGCTCT
GCTTATATAGACCTCCCACCGTACACGCCTACCGCCCATTTGCGTCAATGGGGCGGAGTTGTTACGACAT
TTTGGAAAGTCCCGTTGATTTTGGTGCCAAAACAAACTCCCATTGACGTCAATGGGGTGGAGACTTGGAA
ATCCCCGTGAGTCAAACCGCTATCCACGCCCATTGATGTACTGCCAAAACCGCATCACCATGGTAATAGC
GATGACTAATACGTAGATGTACTGCCAAGTAGGAAAGTCCCATAAGGTCATGTACTGGGCATAATGCCAG
GCGGGCCATTTACCGTCATTGACGTCAATAGGGGGCGTACTTGGCATATGATACACTTGATGTACTGCCA
AGTGGGCAGTTTACCGTAAATACTCCACCCATTGACGTCAATGGAAAGTCCCTATTGGCGTTACTATGGG
AACATACGTCATTATTGACGTCAATGGGCGGGGGTCGTTGGGCGGTCAGCCAGGCGGGCCATTTACCGTA
AGTTATGTAACGCGGAACTCCATATATGGGCTATGAACTAATGACCCCGTAATTGATTACTATTAATAAC
TAGTCAATAATCAATGTCAACATGGCGGTAATGTTGGACATGAGCCAATATAAATGTACATATTATGATA
TGGATACAACGTATGCAATGGCCAATAGCCAATATTGATTTATGCTATATAACCAATGAATAATATGGCT
AATGGCCAATATTGATTCAATGTATAGATCGATATGCATTGGCCATGTGCCAGCTTGATGTCGCCTCTAT
CGGCGATATAGCCTCATATCGTCTGTCACCTATATCGAAACTGCGATATTTGCGACACACAGAATCGCCC
AAGTCACCAAAGTCGTCTATCGCCATCCCCCGTAAACGATATAAGCGCTATCGCCAGATATCGCGTATGC
CCAAAAATCACTTTTGGAAAAATGGCGATATCAGTTACACAGAAACTCACATCGGCGACATTTTCAATAT
GCCATATTTTCAAATATCGATTTTTCCAATATCGCCATCTCTATCGGCGATAAACACCACTATCGCGCGA
CATGAATTTAGTCGGCGACAGAAATCTCAAAACGCGTATTTCGGACAAACACACATTTTATTATTCACTG
CAGTCACCGTCCTTGACACGGGCACTGGCCGTCGTTTTACAACGTCGTGACTGGGAAAACCCTGGCGTTA
CCCAACTTAATCGCCTTGCAGCACATCCCCCTTTCGCCAGCTGGCGTAATAGCGAAGAGGCCCGCACCGA
TCGCCCTTCCCAACAGTTGCGCAGCCTGAATGGCGAATGGCGCCCTGACTAATTTTTTTTATTTATGCAG
AGGCCGAGGCCGCCTCGGCCTCTGAGCTATTCCAGAAGTAGTGAGGAGGCGACGTCTTCATATGGTGCAC
TCTCAGTACAATCTGCTCTGATGCCGCATAGTTAAGCCAGCCCCGACACCCGCCAACACCCGCTGACGCG
CCCTGACGGGCTTGTCTGCTCCCGGCATCCGCTTACAGACAAGCTGTGACCGTCTCCGGGAGCTGCATGT
GTCAGAGGTTTTCACCGTCATCACCGAAACGCGCGAGACGAAAGGGCCTCGTGATACGCCTATTTTTATA
GGTTAATGTCATGATAATAATGGTTTCTTAGACGTCAGGTGGCACTTTTCGGGGAAATGTGCGCGGAACC
CCTATTTGTTTATTTTTCTAAATACATTCAAATATGTATCCGCTCATGAGACAATAACCCTGATAAATGC
TTCAATAATAACTCGAGACTAGTGGCCGGCATGGCCGCGGCCGCTTATTGAAAAAGGAAGAGTATGAGTA
TTCAACATTTCCGTGTCGCCCTTATTCCCTTTTTTGCGGCATTTTGCCTTCCTGTTTTTGCTCACCCAGA
AACGCTGGTGAAAGTAAAAGATGCTGAAGATCAGTTGGGTGCACGAGTGGGTTACATCGAACTGGATCTC
AACAGCGGTAAGATCCTTGAGAGTTTTCGCCCCGAAGAACGTTTTCCAATGATGAGCACTTTTAAAGTTC
TGCTATGTGGCGCGGTATTATCCCGTATTGACGCCGGGCAAGAGCAACTCGGTCGCCGCATACACTATTC
TCAGAATGACTTGGTTGAGTACTCACCAGTCACAGAAAAGCATCTTACGGATGGCATGACAGTAAGAGAA
TTATGCAGTGCTGCCATAACCATGAGTGATAACACTGCGGCCAACTTACTTCTGACAACGATCGGAGGAC
CGAAGGAGCTAACCGCTTTTTTGCACAACATGGGGGATCATGTAACTCGCCTTGATCGTTGGGAACCGGA
GCTGAATGAAGCCATACCAAACGACGAGCGTGACACCACGATGCCTGTAGCAATGGCAACAACGTTGCGC
AAACTATTAACTGGCGAACTACTTACTCTAGCTTCCCGGCAACAATTAATAGACTGGATGGAGGCGGATA
AAGTTGCAGGACCACTTCTGCGCTCGGCCCTTCCGGCTGGCTGGTTTATTGCTGATAAATCTGGAGCCGG
TGAGCGTGGGTCTCGCGGTATCATTGCAGCACTGGGGCCAGATGGTAAGCCCTCCCGTATCGTAGTTATC
TACACGACGGGGAGTCAGGCAACTATGGATGAACGAAATAGACAGATCGCTGAGATAGGTGCCTCACTGA
TTAAGCATTGGTAACTGTCAGACCAAGTTTACTCATATATACTTTAGATTGATTTAAAACTTCATTTTTA
ATTTAAAAGGATCTAGGTGAAGATCCTTTTTGATAATCTCATGACCAAAATCCCTTAACGTGAGTTTTCG
TTCCACTGAGCGTCAGACCCCGTAGAAAAGATCAAAGGATCTTCTTGAGATCCTTTTTTTCTGCGCGTAA
TCTGCTGCTTGCAAACAAAAAAACCACCGCTACCAGCGGTGGTTTGTTTGCCGGATCAAGAGCTACCAAC
TCTTTTTCCGAAGGTAACTGGCTTCAGCAGAGCGCAGATACCAAATACTGTTCTTCTAGTGTAGCCGTAG
TTAGGCCACCACTTCAAGAACTCTGTAGCACCGCCTACATACCTCGCTCTGCTAATCCTGTTACCAGTGG
CTGCTGCCAGTGGCGATAAGTCGTGTCTTACCGGGTTGGACTCAAGACGATAGTTACCGGATAAGGCGCA
GCGGTCGGGCTGAACGGGGGGTTCGTGCACACAGCCCAGCTTGGAGCGAACGACCTACACCGAACTGAGA
TACCTACAGCGTGAGCTATGAGAAAGCGCCACGCTTCCCGAAGGGAGAAAGGCGGACAGGTATCCGGTAA
GCGGCAGGGTCGGAACAGGAGAGCGCACGAGGGAGCTTCCAGGGGGAAACGCCTGGTATCTTTATAGTCC
TGTCGGGTTTCGCCACCTCTGACTTGAGCGTCGATTTTTGTGATGCTCGTCAGGGGGGCGGAGCCTATGG
AAAAACGCCAGCAACGCGGCCTTTTTACGGTTCCTGGCCTTTTGCTGGCCTTTTGCTCACATGTTCTTTC
CTGCGTTATCCCCTGATTCTGTGGATAACCGTATTACCGCCTTTGAGTGAGCTGATACCGCTCGCCGCAG
CCGAACGACCGAGCGCAGCGAGTCAGTGAGCGAGGAAGCGGAAGAGCGCCCAATACGCAAACCGCCTCTC
CCCGCGCGTTGGCCGATTCATTAATGCAGCTGGCACGACAGGTTTCCCGACTGGAAAGCGGGCAGTGAGC
GCAACGCAATTAATGTAGTTAGCTCACTCATTAGGCACCCCAGGCTTTACACTTTATGCTTCCGGCTCGT
ATGTTGTGTGGAATTGTGAGCGGATAACAATTTCACACAGGAAACAGCTATGACATGATTACGCGAGCTC
GGTACGGATCCAGACATGATAAGATACATTGATGAGTTTGGACAAACCACAACTAGAATGCAGTGAAAAA
AATGCTTTATTTGTGAAATTTGTGATGCTATTGCTTTATTTGTAACCATTATAAGCTGCAATAAACAAGT
TAACAACAACAATTGCATTCATTTTATGTTTCAGGTTCAGGGGGAGGTGTGGGAGGTTTTTTAAAGCAAG
TAAAACCTCTACAAATGTGGTATGGCTGATTATGATCAATGAATTCGATATCCTGCAGGTCGAATCAACC
ACTTTGTACAAGAAAGCTGGGTCCTAGCGGATGTAGACGCCTTGTCCCCAGCCCTCCAGCTCATTCTTAT
TGCGCCCCAGAACCGGCCCACCACCCTCCGCACAGTAGCGGGCCTTATTCCGGCCCCGGTTCCTGTTGTC
GGTCATCTCCTCCTCATAATCTTCCTCCTCTTCCCAGGAGCCCTGCCGAGCTGGTGGTGTACCTCCCCCT
GCAGGGTCTCCAGGCCCTGGGCCCTCTGAGGGGTCTGTCTCCATGTCCACACACGAGTCTCCTGGCTCCG
TGTAGGCAGAGTTTCGGCTGCCGGGGGTGTCAGCATCAAAGGTGTCTTGGCGGGATAGCGCCCGCAGGGT
GCCTGCCCGGCCAGGTGGGTGGTTGCTGGGGTAAAGGCCTGGGGGCTGGCCCAGCTCCCCGGGGTACTCG
TGCACACTGGCATGCTCCCCAGTGGCCCGGTCCAGCGGCTGGTCCCCGGAAGCAAGGTAGGGTCCCTGGA
GGTTGGAGACGGGGGCAGGGCTGGCAGCCAGAGCGGCGGTAGCCATGGTGCGGTTCAGCAGCGGATTGGG
TGGCGTGCTGCTAGGCGGGTGTGTGGCCTTCCAGTAGGCTTCCAAGTACTCCGCCAGGTGCTCGCAGGCA
TCTTCCAATTGGTTCTCGTCCAGGATTATGTCAAACATTTCGGGGGGACACTGTGCCAGCTTCTCCGAGG
CTGCTATTTGGACATTGAGGTGTTTGGATTGAGACTTCCCTCGGGATTTGATGAGCCTCTGCAGTACCTT
GGGGGATGTGATCTTGATGTAAACAATGATGGGGGCCAGCGAGGTTTTAGAGAGCTGGGCTGGGTGGTTG
ATGGTGTCGGCGTCCAGGGCAACCAGCTGCAAGGTCCGGGCCAGCTCGAAGATCCGCTCGATTTCACTCT
GTACCTCAGCCAGGCTGGAGCGAGTGTTGGAGCGCTCGATGATAATGTGTTTGCTGGGGTT
